>Addgene plasmid #74126 | FtsZ-MEEVF | depositor partial sequence | sequence record 138991 | AGAACCAGCAGCGGAGCC
CTTAGCGGCCGCTTATCAAAACACTTCTTCCATGCTGCTGCCGCTGCCGCTGCCGCCATCAGCTTGCTTA
CGCAGGAATGCTGGGATATCCAGATAATCCGGCTCTTTCGCAGTTTGCGGCGCATTGTCATTCACGACTT
TAGCAACCGGCTTCTGCTCCTGGGTCAGCGGAGCCATCCCATGCTGCTGGTAGCGATCCATCACTGGCTG
CTGAACCTGCTTATTGGTCACCAGAGTGATTTCAGGACGTTTGTCCATGCCGATACCTGTCGCAACAACG
GTTACGCGCAGCTCGTCATTCATATCCGGGTCAAGAGAAGTACCGATAACCACAGTCGCGTTGTCGGAAG
CAAATGCACGGATGGTGTTACCTACCGTTTCGAACTCATCCAGACGCAGATCGAAGCCCGCCGTGATGTT
AACCAGCACGCCGCGCGCGCCAGACAGGTCGATATCTTCCAGCAGCGGAGAAGAGATAGCCATTTCAGCA
GCTTCTTCCGCACGGTCTTCACCGCTCGCCACGCCAGAACCCATCATTGCGTAGCCCATCTCAGACATTA
CGGTGCGTACGTCTGCAAAGTCCACGTTCATCAAACCCGGACGAGTAATCAGTTCAGCGATACCTTGCAC
AGCGCCTTTCAGTACATCGTTCGCTGCGCCAAACGCATCCAGCAGGGAGATACCGCGGC
