>Addgene plasmid #74126 | FtsZ-MEEVF | addgene partial sequence | sequence record 154032 | Lac-promoter 5'-CACTTTATGCTTCCGGCTCG-3'
ACATTTCACACAGGAAACAGCTATGACCATGATTACGGATTCACTGGCCGTCGTTTTACAACGTCGTGAC
TGGGAAAACCCTGGCGTTACCCAACTTAATCGCCTTGCAGCACATCCCCCTTTCGCCAGCTGGCGTAATA
GCGAAGAGGCCCGCACCGATCGCCCTTCCCAACAGTTGCCTAAGAAACCATTATTATCATGACATTAACC
TATAAAAATAGGCGTATCACGAGGCCCTTTCGTCTTCACCTCGAGAAATCATAAAAAATTTATTTGCTTT
GTGAGCGGATAACAATTATAATAGATTCAATTGTGAGCGGATAACAATTTCACACAGAATTCATTAAAGA
GGAGAAATTAACTACTAGTATGTTTGAACCAATGGAACTTACCAATGACGCGGTGATTAAAGTCATCGGC
GTCGGCGGCGGCGGCGGTAATGCTGTTGAACACATGGTGCGCGAGCGCATTGAAGGTGTTGAATTCTTCG
CGGTAAATACCGATGCACAAGCGCTGCGTAAAACAGCGGTTGGACAGACGATTCAAATCGGTAGCGGTAT
CACCAAAGGACTGGGCGCTGGCGCTAATCCAGAAGTTGGCCGCAATGCGGCTGATGAGGATCGCGATGCA
TTGCGTGCGGCGCTGGAAGGTGCAGACATGGTCTTTATTGCTGCGGGTATGGGTGGTGGTACCGGTACAG
GTGCAGCACCAGTCGTCGCTGAAGTGGCAAAAGATTTGGGTATCCTGACCGTTGCTGTCGTCACTAAGCC
TTTCAACTTTGAAGGCAAGAAGCGTATGGCATTCGCGGAGCAGGGGATCACTGAACTGTCC
