>Addgene plasmid #74126 | FtsZ-MEEVF | addgene partial sequence | sequence record 155751 | T0term-R 5'-GCGGCAACCGAGCGTTC-3'
ATTACTGGATCTATCAACAGGAGTCCAAGCTCAGCTAATTAAGCTTGGCTGCAGGTCGACCCTTAGCGGC
CGCTTATCAAAACACTTCTTCCATGCTGCTGCCGCTGCCGCTGCCGCCATCAGCTTGCTTACGCAGGAAT
GCTGGGATATCCAGATAATCCGGCTCTTTCGCAGTTTGCGGCGCATTGTCATTCACGACTTTAGCAACCG
GCTTCTGCTCCTGGGTCAGCGGAGCCATCCCATGCTGCTGGTAGCGATCCATCACTGGCTGCTGAACCTG
CTTATTGGTCACCAGAGTGATTTCAGGACGTTTGTCCATGCCGATACCTGTCGCAACAACGGTTACGCGC
AGCTCGTCATTCATATCCGGGTCAAGAGAAGTACCGATAACCACAGTCGCGTTGTCGGAAGCAAATGCAC
GGATGGTGTTACCTACCGTTTCGAACTCATCCAGACGCAGATCGAAGCCCGCCGTGATGTTAACCAGCAC
GCCGCGCGCGCCAGACAGGTCGATATCTTCCAGCAGCGGAGAAGAGATAGCCATTTCAGCAGCTTCTTCC
GCACGGTCTTCACCGCTCGCCACGCCAGAACCCATCATTGCGTAGCCCATCTCAGACATTACGGTGCGTA
CGTCTGCAAAGTCCACGTTCATCAAACCCGGACGAGTAATCAGTTCAGCGATACCTTGCACAGCGCCTTT
CAGTACATCGTTCGCTGCGCCAAACGCATCCAGCAGGGAGATACCGCGGCCCAGAACTTTCAGCAGTTTG
TCGTTCGGGATAGTGATCAGAGAGTCCACATGCTTGGA
