[The description below was written by a language model from this plasmid's Addgene catalogue record.]
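Description:
FtsZ-MEEVF is a bacterial expression plasmid built on the pCA24N backbone, the vector used for the ASKA E. coli ORF collection distributed by the national E. coli resource in Japan. It is recorded as a high-copy plasmid of about 5.4 kb in total (roughly 4.5 kb of backbone), propagated in standard E. coli cloning strains and selected with chloramphenicol. No feature table accompanies the record, so the replication origin and any additional backbone elements, such as a lac repressor gene, are not explicitly documented here.

The payload is the E. coli cell-division gene ftsZ, which encodes the tubulin-like GTPase that polymerises into the Z-ring at the division site. It is fused at its C terminus to a short, flexible glycine/serine-rich linker followed by the five-residue MEEVF peptide tag. The insert is listed at about 0.9 kb and was introduced by ligation-independent cloning, with part of the construct derived from an earlier FtsZ expression plasmid. Transcription is driven by the T5-lac promoter, a phage T5 promoter recognised by the host E. coli RNA polymerase and placed under lac operator control, so expression can be induced with IPTG without needing a T7 polymerase-bearing strain.

MEEVF corresponds to the C-terminal peptide motif generally known to be bound by tetratricopeptide repeat (TPR) domains, so such a small tag can serve as a handle for a cognate peptide-binding module. This would allow FtsZ to be detected or labelled with less perturbation than a bulky fusion partner. The record itself states only that the plasmid expresses the linker-tagged FtsZ and does not describe a specific downstream application.
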