Addgene plasmid #74126: FtsZ-MEEVF
Purpose: Expresses FtsZ fused to the MEEVF peptide tag via a flexible linker
Depositing lab: Lynne Regan. Depositing organization: Yale University.
Backbone
  Vector backbone: pCA24N
  Backbone manufacturer: NBRP-E.coli at NIG
  Backbone size w/o insert (bp): 4500
  Total vector size (bp): 5370
  Vector type: Bacterial Expression
Growth in bacteria
  Bacterial resistance: Chloramphenicol, 25 μg/mL
  Growth temperature: 30°C
  Growth strain: DH5alpha
  Copy number: High Copy
Gene/Insert
  Gene/Insert name: FtsZ-MEEVF
  Species: E. coli
  Insert size (bp): 912
  Promoter: T5-lac
  Tag / fusion protein: C-terminal linker sequence with the MEEVF tag (sequence G G S G S G S S M E E V F) (C terminal on insert)
  Cloning method: Ligation Independent Cloning
  Sequencing primers: 5′ GCGTAATAGCGAAGAGGCCCG; 3′ cattactggatctatcaacaggag
Resource information
  A portion of this plasmid was derived from a plasmid made by: The original FtsZ expression construct was a kind gift from Jie Xiao (Addgene plasmid # 49764).
Terms and licenses: Academic/Nonprofit Terms; Industry Terms: Not Available to Industry
How to cite: FtsZ-MEEVF was a gift from Lynne Regan (Addgene plasmid # 74126 ; http://n2t.net/addgene:74126 ; RRID:Addgene_74126)
